Addgene plasmid #142805: TFORF1496
Purpose: Lentiviral vector for overexpressing transcription factor ORFs with unique 24-bp barcodes. Barcodes facilitate identification of transcription factors in pooled screens.
Depositing lab: Feng Zhang. Depositing organization: Broad Institute. Publication: A transcription factor atlas of directed differentiation. Joung J, Ma S, Tay T, Geiger-Schuller KR, Kirchgatterer PC, Verdine VK, Guo B, Arias-Garcia MA, Allen WE, Singh A, Kuksenko O, Abudayyeh OO, Gootenberg JS, Fu Z, Macrae RK, Buenrostro JD, Regev A, Zhang F. Cell. 2023 Jan 5;186(1):209-229.e26. doi: 10.1016/j.cell.2022.11.026. PubMed 36608654.
Backbone
  Vector backbone: pLX_TRC317
  Backbone manufacturer: Broad Institute Genetic Perturbation Platform
  Backbone size w/o insert (bp): 8264
  Vector type: Mammalian Expression, Lentiviral
  Selectable markers: Puromycin
Growth in bacteria
  Bacterial resistance: Ampicillin, 100 μg/mL
  Growth temperature: 37°C
  Growth strain: NEB Stable
  Copy number: High Copy
Gene/Insert
  Gene/Insert name: HHEX
  Species: H. sapiens (human)
  Insert size (bp): 914
  Entrez Gene: HHEX (a.k.a. HEX, HMPH, HOX11L-PEN, PRH, PRHX)
  Promoter: EF1a
  Cloning method: Unknown
  Sequencing primers: 5′ GGGTGGAGACTGAAGTTAGGCCAG; 3′ CACATAGCGTAAAAGGAGCAACATAG
Terms and licenses: Academic/Nonprofit Terms; Industry Terms: Not Available to Industry
Depositor comments: NM_002729,ENST00000282728 . The transcription factor ORF portion of this plasmid was synthesized by Genewiz. Please test multiple small colonies in case of plasmid recombination. To make this collection available in a timely manner, a portion of this collection was not fully sequenced by Addgene. If an Addgene verified full plasmid sequence is not available, please contact us prior to placing an order to request the full sequence.
How to cite: TFORF1496 was a gift from Feng Zhang (Addgene plasmid # 142805 ; http://n2t.net/addgene:142805 ; RRID:Addgene_142805)
