[The description below was written by a language model from this plasmid's Addgene catalogue record and pLannotate feature annotations shown in this document.]
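Description:
TFORF1496 is a lentiviral mammalian expression plasmid built on the pLX_TRC317 backbone and carrying the human HHEX open reading frame, one member of a barcoded transcription factor ORF collection. It is propagated in E. coli through a high-copy ColE1/pUC-type origin with ampicillin selection (AmpR under its own bla promoter). An f1 origin and remnants of a lac/lacZα cloning region with T7 and T3 promoters are also present in the bacterial portion. The depositor notes that the plasmid can recombine, which is a common concern with LTR-containing vectors.

The viral portion has a third-generation, self-inactivating layout. An RSV promoter drives a truncated HIV-1 5' LTR, followed by the Ψ packaging signal with a gag fragment, the RRE for Rev-dependent export of the genomic RNA, a cPPT/CTS, and a ΔU3 3' LTR with a downstream SV40 polyadenylation signal. Between the LTRs sit two expression units. The first is an SV40 early promoter/origin region driving puromycin N-acetyltransferase for selection of transduced cells. The second is the EF-1α promoter driving HHEX, a homeodomain transcription factor annotated as a transcriptional repressor involved in WNT and NODAL signalling and possibly in hematopoietic differentiation. A WPRE downstream of the ORF enhances transcript expression.

According to the record, each construct in the series carries a unique 24-bp barcode, although this is not annotated in the feature table. A short U6 promoter fragment between the ORF and the WPRE is probably a residual or primer-binding sequence rather than a functional promoter. The vector is intended for overexpressing HHEX, particularly in pooled screens where barcodes identify which transcription factor each cell received, as in directed differentiation studies.
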