Features (pLannotate 1.2.2; 31 found; start..end, strand, type, name):
      5..231     +  promoter       RSV promoter: Rous sarcoma virus enhancer/promoter
    232..412     +  LTR            5' LTR (truncated): truncated 5' long terminal repeat (LTR) from HIV-1
    459..584     +  misc_feature   HIV-1 Ψ: packaging signal of human immunodeficiency virus type 1
    568..931     +  CDS            HIV-1 gag (fragment): gag protein from human immunodeficiency virus 1; gag
   1077..1310    +  misc_feature   RRE: The Rev response element (RRE) of HIV-1 allows for Rev-dependent mRNA export from the nucleus to the cytoplasm.
   1687..1713    +  CDS            Rev (fragment): human immunodeficiency virus 1 (HIV-1) Rev protein; rev; enhances nuclear export of unspliced and incompletely spliced viral mRNAs
   1720..1743    +  promoter       SV40 promoter (fragment): SV40 early promoter
   1744..1815    +  promoter       SV40 promoter (fragment): SV40 enhancer and early promoter
   1839..1974    +  rep_origin     SV40 ori: SV40 origin of replication
   2020..2616    +  CDS            PuroR (fragment): puromycin N-acetyltransferase; pac from Streptomyces; confers resistance to puromycin
   2665..2782    +  misc_feature   cPPT/CTS: central polypurine tract and central termination sequence of HIV-1
   2847..2913    +  CDS            small t antigen (fragment): SV40 (simian virus 40) small t antigen
   2920..4098    +  promoter       EF-1α promoter: strong constitutive promoter for human elongation factor EF-1α
   4115..4924    +  CDS            HHEX: HHEX_HUMAN - Also known as HEX, PRH, PRHX. Experimental evidence at protein level: Swiss-Prot protein existence level 1. Recognizes the DNA sequence 5'-ATTAA-3' (By similarity). Transcriptional repressor (By similarity). Activator of WNT-mediated transcription in conjunction with CTNNB1 (PubMed:20028982). Establishes anterior identity at two levels; acts early to enhance canonical WNT- signaling by repressing expression of TLE4, and acts later to inhibit NODAL-signaling by directly targeting NODAL (By similarity). May play a role in hematopoietic differentiation (PubMed:8096636). From Homo sap
   4940..4993    +  promoter       U6 promoter (fragment): RNA polymerase III promoter for human U6 snRNA
   5035..5623    +  misc_feature   WPRE: woodchuck hepatitis virus posttranscriptional regulatory element
   5674..5693    +  misc_feature   cPPT/CTS (fragment): central polypurine tract and central termination sequence of HIV-1
   5695..5928    +  LTR            3' LTR (ΔU3): self-inactivating 3' long terminal repeat (LTR) from HIV-1
   6006..6127    +  polyA_signal   SV40 poly(A) signal: SV40 polyadenylation signal
   6167..6302    +  rep_origin     SV40 ori: SV40 origin of replication
   6323..6341    -  promoter       T7 promoter: promoter for bacteriophage T7 RNA polymerase
   6349..6504    +  CDS            lacZα (fragment): LacZα fragment of β-galactosidase; lacZ fragment
   6509..6937    +  rep_origin     f1 ori (sequence partly withheld): f1 bacteriophage origin of replication; arrow indicates direction of (+) strand synthesis
   6990..7094    +  promoter       AmpR promoter: bla
   7095..7955    +  CDS            AmpR: β-lactamase; bla; confers resistance to ampicillin, carbenicillin, and related antibiotics
   8126..8714    +  rep_origin     ori: high-copy-number ColE1/pMB1/pBR322/pUC origin of replication
   8897..8989    +  CDS            lacI (fragment): lac repressor; lacI; The lac repressor binds to the lac operator to inhibit transcription in E. coli. This inhibition can be relieved by adding lactose or isopropyl-β-D-thiogalactopyranoside (IPTG).
   9002..9023    +  protein_bind   CAP binding site: CAP binding activates transcription in the presence of cAMP. E. coli catabolite activator protein
   9038..9068    +  promoter       lac promoter: promoter for the E. coli lac operon
   9076..9092    +  protein_bind   lac operator: The lac repressor binds to the lac operator to inhibit transcription in E. coli. This inhibition can be relieved by adding lactose or isopropyl-β-D-thiogalactopyranoside (IPTG). lac repressor encoded by lacI
   9137..9155    +  promoter       T3 promoter: promoter for bacteriophage T3 RNA polymerase
>Addgene plasmid #142805 | TFORF1496 | addgene full sequence | sequence record 395862 | Addgene NGS Result
TTAATGTAGTCTTATGCAATACTCTTGTAGTCTTGCAACATGGTAACGATGAGTTAGCAACATGCCTTAC
AAGGAGAGAAAAAGCACCGTGCATGCCGATTGGTGGAAGTAAGGTGGTACGATCGTGCCTTATTAGGAAG
GCAACAGACGGGTCTGACATGGATTGGACGAACCACTGAATTGCCGCATTGCAGAGATATTGTATTTAAG
TGCCTAGCTCGATACATAAACGGGTCTCTCTGGTTAGACCAGATCTGAGCCTGGGAGCTCTCTGGCTAAC
TAGGGAACCCACTGCTTAAGCCTCAATAAAGCTTGCCTTGAGTGCTTCAAGTAGTGTGTGCCCGTCTGTT
GTGTGACTCTGGTAACTAGAGATCCCTCAGACCCTTTTAGTCAGTGTGGAAAATCTCTAGCAGTGGCGCC
CGAACAGGGACTTGAAAGCGAAAGGGAAACCAGAGGAGCTCTCTCGACGCAGGACTCGGCTTGCTGAAGC
GCGCACGGCAAGAGGCGAGGGGCGGCGACTGGTGAGTACGCCAAAAATTTTGACTAGCGGAGGCTAGAAG
GAGAGAGATGGGTGCGAGAGCGTCAGTATTAAGCGGGGGAGAATTAGATCGCGATGGGAAAAAATTCGGT
TAAGGCCAGGGGGAAAGAAAAAATATAAATTAAAACATATAGTATGGGCAAGCAGGGAGCTAGAACGATT
CGCAGTTAATCCTGGCCTGTTAGAAACATCAGAAGGCTGTAGACAAATACTGGGACAGCTACAACCATCC
CTTCAGACAGGATCAGAAGAACTTAGATCATTATATAATACAGTAGCAACCCTCTATTGTGTGCATCAAA
GGATAGAGATAAAAGACACCAAGGAAGCTTTAGACAAGATAGAGGAAGAGCAAAACAAAAGTAAGACCAC
CGCACAGCAAGCGGCCGCTGATCTTCAGACCTGGAGGAGGAGATATGAGGGACAATTGGAGAAGTGAATT
ATATAAATATAAAGTAGTAAAAATTGAACCATTAGGAGTAGCACCCACCAAGGCAAAGAGAAGAGTGGTG
CAGAGAGAAAAAAGAGCAGTGGGAATAGGAGCTTTGTTCCTTGGGTTCTTGGGAGCAGCAGGAAGCACTA
TGGGCGCAGCGTCAATGACGCTGACGGTACAGGCCAGACAATTATTGTCTGGTATAGTGCAGCAGCAGAA
CAATTTGCTGAGGGCTATTGAGGCGCAACAGCATCTGTTGCAACTCACAGTCTGGGGCATCAAGCAGCTC
CAGGCAAGAATCCTGGCTGTGGAAAGATACCTAAAGGATCAACAGCTCCTGGGGATTTGGGGTTGCTCTG
GAAAACTCATTTGCACCACTGCTGTGCCTTGGAATGCTAGTTGGAGTAATAAATCTCTGGAACAGATTTG
GAATCACACGACCTGGATGGAGTGGGACAGAGAAATTAACAATTACACAAGCTTAATACACTCCTTAATT
GAAGAATCGCAAAACCAGCAAGAAAAGAATGAACAAGAATTATTGGAATTAGATAAATGGGCAAGTTTGT
GGAATTGGTTTAACATAACAAATTGGCTGTGGTATATAAAATTATTCATAATGATAGTAGGAGGCTTGGT
AGGTTTAAGAATAGTTTTTGCTGTACTTTCTATAGTGAATAGAGTTAGGCAGGGATATTCACCATTATCG
TTTCAGACCCACCTCCCAACCCCGAGGGGACCCATGCATTGCATCTCAATTAGTCAGCAACCAGGTGTGG
AAAGTCCCCAGGCTCCCCAGCAGGCAGAAGTATGCAAAGCATGCGTCTCAATTAGTCAGCAACCATAGTC
CCGCCCCTAACTCCGCCCATCCCGCCCCTAACTCCGCCCAGTTCCGCCCATTCTCCGCCCCATGGCTGAC
TAATTTTTTTTATTTATGCAGAGGCCGAGGCCGCCTCGGCCTCTGAGCTATTCCAGAAGTAGTGAGGAGG
CTTTTTTGGAGGCCTAGGCTTTTGCAAAAAGCTTTCTAGAGGTACCACCGGAGCTTACCATGACCGAGTA
CAAGCCCACGGTGCGCCTCGCCACCCGCGACGACGTCCCCAGGGCCGTACGCACCCTCGCCGCCGCGTTC
GCCGACTACCCCGCCACGCGCCACACCGTCGATCCGGACCGCCACATCGAGCGGGTCACCGAGCTGCAAG
AACTCTTCCTCACGCGCGTCGGGCTCGACATCGGCAAGGTGTGGGTCGCGGACGACGGCGCCGCCGTGGC
GGTCTGGACCACGCCGGAGAGCGTCGAAGCGGGGGCGGTGTTCGCCGAGATCGGCCCGCGCATGGCCGAG
TTGAGCGGTTCCCGGCTGGCCGCGCAGCAACAGATGGAAGGCCTCCTGGCGCCGCACCGGCCCAAGGAGC
CCGCGTGGTTCCTGGCCACCGTCGGCGTCTCGCCCGACCACCAGGGCAAGGGTCTGGGCAGCGCCGTCGT
GCTCCCCGGAGTGGAGGCGGCCGAGCGCGCCGGGGTGCCCGCCTTCCTGGAGACCTCCGCGCCCCGCAAC
CTCCCCTTCTACGAGCGGCTCGGCTTCACCGTCACCGCCGACGTCGAGGTGCCCGAAGGACCGCGCACCT
GGTGCATGACCCGCAAGCCCGGTGCCAGTTAACGAATTCTAGATCTTGAGACAAATGGCAGTATTCATCC
ACAATTTTAAAAGAAAAGGGGGGATTGGGGGGTACAGTGCAGGGGAAAGAATAGTAGACATAATAGCAAC
AGACATACAAACTAAAGAATTACAAAAACAAATTACAAAAATTCAAAATTTTCGGGTTTATTACAGGGAC
AGCAGAGATCCACTTTGGCGCCGGCTCGAGGCCTGCAGGTGCAAAGATGGATAAAGTTTTAAACAGAGAG
GAATCTTTGCAGCTAATGGACCTTCTAGGTCTTGAAAGGAGTGGGAATTGGCTCCGGTGCCCGTCAGTGG
GCAGAGCGCACATCGCCCACAGTCCCCGAGAAGTTGGGGGGAGGGGTCGGCAATTGAACCGGTGCCTAGA
GAAGGTGGCGCGGGGTAAACTGGGAAAGTGATGTCGTGTACTGGCTCCGCCTTTTTCCCGAGGGTGGGGG
AGAACCGTATATAAGTGCAGTAGTCGCCGTGAACGTTCTTTTTCGCAACGGGTTTGCCGCCAGAACACAG
GTAAGTGCCGTGTGTGGTTCCCGCGGGCCTGGCCTCTTTACGGGTTATGGCCCTTGCGTGCCTTGAATTA
CTTCCACCTGGCTGCAGTACGTGATTCTTGATCCCGAGCTTCGGGTTGGAAGTGGGTGGGAGAGTTCGAG
GCCTTGCGCTTAAGGAGCCCCTTCGCCTCGTGCTTGAGTTGAGGCCTGGCCTGGGCGCTGGGGCCGCCGC
GTGCGAATCTGGTGGCACCTTCGCGCCTGTCTCGCTGCTTTCGATAAGTCTCTAGCCATTTAAAATTTTT
GATGACCTGCTGCGACGCTTTTTTTCTGGCAAGATAGTCTTGTAAATGCGGGCCAAGATCTGCACACTGG
TATTTCGGTTTTTGGGGCCGCGGGCGGCGACGGGGCCCGTGCGTCCCAGCGCACATGTTCGGCGAGGCGG
GGCCTGCGAGCGCGGCCACCGAGAATCGGACGGGGGTAGTCTCAAGCTGGCCGGCCTGCTCTGGTGCCTG
GCCTCGCGCCGCCGTGTATCGCCCCGCCCTGGGCGGCAAGGCTGGCCCGGTCGGCACCAGTTGCGTGAGC
GGAAAGATGGCCGCTTCCCGGCCCTGCTGCAGGGAGCTCAAAATGGAGGACGCGGCGCTCGGGAGAGCGG
GCGGGTGAGTCACCCACACAAAGGAAAAGGGCCTTTCCGTCCTCAGCCGTCGCTTCATGTGACTCCACGG
AGTACCGGGCGCCGTCCAGGCACCTCGATTAGTTCTCGAGCTTTTGGAGTACGTCGTCTTTAGGTTGGGG
GGAGGGGTTTTATGCGATGGAGTTTCCCCACACTGAGTGGGTGGAGACTGAAGTTAGGCCAGCTTGGCAC
TTGATGTAATTCTCCTTGGAATTTGCCCTTTTTGAGTTTGGATCTTGGTTCATTCTCAAGCCTCAGACAG
TGGTTCAAAGTTTTTTTCTTCCATTTCAGGTGTCGTGAGGCTAGCACCGCCACCATGCAGTACCCGCACC
CCGGGCCGGCGGCGGGCGCCGTGGGGGTGCCGCTGTACGCGCCCACGCCGCTGCTGCAACCCGCACACCC
GACGCCCTTTTACATCGAGGACATCCTGGGCCGCGGGCCCGCCGCGCCCACGCCCGCCCCCACGCTGCCG
TCCCCCAACTCCTCCTTCACCAGCCTCGTGTCCCCCTACCGGACCCCGGTGTACGAGCCCACGCCGATCC
ATCCAGCCTTCTCGCACCACTCCGCCGCCGCGCTGGCCGCTGCCTACGGACCCGGCGGCTTCGGGGGCCC
TCTGTACCCCTTCCCGCGGACGGTGAACGACTACACGCACGCCCTGCTCCGCCACGACCCCCTGGGCAAA
CCTCTACTCTGGAGCCCCTTCTTGCAGAGGCCTCTGCATAAAAGGAAAGGCGGCCAGGTGAGATTCTCCA
ACGACCAGACCATCGAGCTGGAGAAGAAATTCGAGACGCAGAAATATCTCTCTCCGCCCGAGAGGAAGCG
TCTGGCCAAGATGCTGCAGCTCAGCGAGAGACAGGTCAAAACCTGGTTTCAGAATCGACGCGCTAAATGG
AGGAGACTAAAACAGGAGAACCCTCAAAGCAATAAAAAAGAAGAACTGGAAAGTTTGGACAGTTCCTGTG
ATCAGAGGCAAGATTTGCCCAGTGAACAGAATAAAGGTGCTTCTTTGGATAGCTCTCAATGTTCGCCCTC
CCCTGCCTCCCAGGAAGACCTTGAATCAGAGATTTCAGAGGATTCTGATCAGGAAGTGGACATTGAGGGC
GATAAAAGCTATTTTAATGCTGGATAGTAATGAACTAGTCCGTAACTTGAAAGTATTTCGATTTCTTGGC
TTTATATATCTTGTGGAAAGGACGAAGGATCCTATTTCCAATCGTGCCGACGCGTTAAGTCGACAATCAA
CCTCTGGATTACAAAATTTGTGAAAGATTGACTGGTATTCTTAACTATGTTGCTCCTTTTACGCTATGTG
GATACGCTGCTTTAATGCCTTTGTATCATGCTATTGCTTCCCGTATGGCTTTCATTTTCTCCTCCTTGTA
TAAATCCTGGTTGCTGTCTCTTTATGAGGAGTTGTGGCCCGTTGTCAGGCAACGTGGCGTGGTGTGCACT
GTGTTTGCTGACGCAACCCCCACTGGTTGGGGCATTGCCACCACCTGTCAGCTCCTTTCCGGGACTTTCG
CTTTCCCCCTCCCTATTGCCACGGCGGAACTCATCGCCGCCTGCCTTGCCCGCTGCTGGACAGGGGCTCG
GCTGTTGGGCACTGACAATTCCGTGGTGTTGTCGGGGAAATCATCGTCCTTTCCTTGGCTGCTCGCCTGT
GTTGCCACCTGGATTCTGCGCGGGACGTCCTTCTGCTACGTCCCTTCGGCCCTCAATCCAGCGGACCTTC
CTTCCCGCGGCCTGCTGCCGGCTCTGCGGCCTCTTCCGCGTCTTCGCCTTCGCCCTCAGACGAGTCGGAT
CTCCCTTTGGGCCGCCTCCCCGCGTCGACTTTAAGACCAATGACTTACAAGGCAGCTGTAGATCTTAGCC
ACTTTTTAAAAGAAAAGGGGGGACTGGAAGGGCTAATTCACTCCCAACGAAGACAAGATCTGCTTTTTGC
TTGTACTGGGTCTCTCTGGTTAGACCAGATCTGAGCCTGGGAGCTCTCTGGCTAACTAGGGAACCCACTG
CTTAAGCCTCAATAAAGCTTGCCTTGAGTGCTTCAAGTAGTGTGTGCCCGTCTGTTGTGTGACTCTGGTA
ACTAGAGATCCCTCAGACCCTTTTAGTCAGTGTGGAAAATCTCTAGCAGTACGTATAGTAGTTCATGTCA
TCTTATTATTCAGTATTTATAACTTGCAAAGAAATGAATATCAGAGAGTGAGAGGAACTTGTTTATTGCA
GCTTATAATGGTTACAAATAAAGCAATAGCATCACAAATTTCACAAATAAAGCATTTTTTTCACTGCATT
CTAGTTGTGGTTTGTCCAAACTCATCAATGTATCTTATCATGTCTGGCTCTAGCTATCCCGCCCCTAACT
CCGCCCATCCCGCCCCTAACTCCGCCCAGTTCCGCCCATTCTCCGCCCCATGGCTGACTAATTTTTTTTA
TTTATGCAGAGGCCGAGGCCGCCTCGGCCTCTGAGCTATTCCAGAAGTAGTGAGGAGGCTTTTTTGGAGG
CCTAGGGACGTACCCAATTCGCCCTATAGTGAGTCGTATTACGCGCGCTCACTGGCCGTCGTTTTACAAC
GTCGTGACTGGGAAAACCCTGGCGTTACCCAACTTAATCGCCTTGCAGCACATCCCCCTTTCGCCAGCTG
GCGTAATAGCGAAGAGGCCCGCACCGATCGCCCTTCCCAACAGTTGCGCAGCCTGAATGGCGAATGGG
[124 nt withheld, positions 6509-6632]
C
[91 nt withheld, positions 6634-6724]
A
[49 nt withheld, positions 6726-6774]
CCTTTGACGTTGGAGTCCACGTTCTTT
[37 nt withheld, positions 6802-6838]
ACCCTATCTCGGTCTATTCTTTTGATTTATAAGGGATTTTGCCGATTTCGGCCTATTGGTTAAAAAATGA
GCTGATTTAACAAAAATTTAACGCGAATTTTAACAAAATATTAACGCTTACAATTTAGGTGGCACTTTTC
GGGGAAATGTGCGCGGAACCCCTATTTGTTTATTTTTCTAAATACATTCAAATATGTATCCGCTCATGAG
ACAATAACCCTGATAAATGCTTCAATAATATTGAAAAAGGAAGAGTATGAGTATTCAACATTTCCGTGTC
GCCCTTATTCCCTTTTTTGCGGCATTTTGCCTTCCTGTTTTTGCTCACCCAGAAACGCTGGTGAAAGTAA
AAGATGCTGAAGATCAGTTGGGTGCACGAGTGGGTTACATCGAACTGGATCTCAACAGCGGTAAGATCCT
TGAGAGTTTTCGCCCCGAAGAACGTTTTCCAATGATGAGCACTTTTAAAGTTCTGCTATGTGGCGCGGTA
TTATCCCGTATTGACGCCGGGCAAGAGCAACTCGGTCGCCGCATACACTATTCTCAGAATGACTTGGTTG
AGTACTCACCAGTCACAGAAAAGCATCTTACGGATGGCATGACAGTAAGAGAATTATGCAGTGCTGCCAT
AACCATGAGTGATAACACTGCGGCCAACTTACTTCTGACAACGATCGGAGGACCGAAGGAGCTAACCGCT
TTTTTGCACAACATGGGGGATCATGTAACTCGCCTTGATCGTTGGGAACCGGAGCTGAATGAAGCCATAC
CAAACGACGAGCGTGACACCACGATGCCTGTAGCAATGGCAACAACGTTGCGCAAACTATTAACTGGCGA
ACTACTTACTCTAGCTTCCCGGCAACAATTAATAGACTGGATGGAGGCGGATAAAGTTGCAGGACCACTT
CTGCGCTCGGCCCTTCCGGCTGGCTGGTTTATTGCTGATAAATCTGGAGCCGGTGAGCGTGGGTCTCGCG
GTATCATTGCAGCACTGGGGCCAGATGGTAAGCCCTCCCGTATCGTAGTTATCTACACGACGGGGAGTCA
GGCAACTATGGATGAACGAAATAGACAGATCGCTGAGATAGGTGCCTCACTGATTAAGCATTGGTAACTG
TCAGACCAAGTTTACTCATATATACTTTAGATTGATTTAAAACTTCATTTTTAATTTAAAAGGATCTAGG
TGAAGATCCTTTTTGATAATCTCATGACCAAAATCCCTTAACGTGAGTTTTCGTTCCACTGAGCGTCAGA
CCCCGTAGAAAAGATCAAAGGATCTTCTTGAGATCCTTTTTTTCTGCGCGTAATCTGCTGCTTGCAAACA
AAAAAACCACCGCTACCAGCGGTGGTTTGTTTGCCGGATCAAGAGCTACCAACTCTTTTTCCGAAGGTAA
CTGGCTTCAGCAGAGCGCAGATACCAAATACTGTTCTTCTAGTGTAGCCGTAGTTAGGCCACCACTTCAA
GAACTCTGTAGCACCGCCTACATACCTCGCTCTGCTAATCCTGTTACCAGTGGCTGCTGCCAGTGGCGAT
AAGTCGTGTCTTACCGGGTTGGACTCAAGACGATAGTTACCGGATAAGGCGCAGCGGTCGGGCTGAACGG
GGGGTTCGTGCACACAGCCCAGCTTGGAGCGAACGACCTACACCGAACTGAGATACCTACAGCGTGAGCT
ATGAGAAAGCGCCACGCTTCCCGAAGGGAGAAAGGCGGACAGGTATCCGGTAAGCGGCAGGGTCGGAACA
GGAGAGCGCACGAGGGAGCTTCCAGGGGGAAACGCCTGGTATCTTTATAGTCCTGTCGGGTTTCGCCACC
TCTGACTTGAGCGTCGATTTTTGTGATGCTCGTCAGGGGGGCGGAGCCTATGGAAAAACGCCAGCAACGC
GGCCTTTTTACGGTTCCTGGCCTTTTGCTGGCCTTTTGCTCACATGTTCTTTCCTGCGTTATCCCCTGAT
TCTGTGGATAACCGTATTACCGCCTTTGAGTGAGCTGATACCGCTCGCCGCAGCCGAACGACCGAGCGCA
GCGAGTCAGTGAGCGAGGAAGCGGAAGAGCGCCCAATACGCAAACCGCCTCTCCCCGCGCGTTGGCCGAT
TCATTAATGCAGCTGGCACGACAGGTTTCCCGACTGGAAAGCGGGCAGTGAGCGCAACGCAATTAATGTG
AGTTAGCTCACTCATTAGGCACCCCAGGCTTTACACTTTATGCTTCCGGCTCGTATGTTGTGTGGAATTG
TGAGCGGATAACAATTTCACACAGGAAACAGCTATGACCATGATTACGCCAAGCGCGCAATTAACCCTCA
CTAAAGGGAACAAAAGCTGGAGCTGCAAGC
