>Addgene plasmid #142805 | TFORF1496 | depositor partial sequence | sequence record 280553 | Insert
ACCGCCACCATGCAGTACCCGCACCCCGGGCCGGCGGCGGGCGCCGTGGGGGTGCCGCTGTACGCGCCCA
CGCCGCTGCTGCAACCCGCACACCCGACGCCCTTTTACATCGAGGACATCCTGGGCCGCGGGCCCGCCGC
GCCCACGCCCGCCCCCACGCTGCCGTCCCCCAACTCCTCCTTCACCAGCCTCGTGTCCCCCTACCGGACC
CCGGTGTACGAGCCCACGCCGATCCATCCAGCCTTCTCGCACCACTCCGCCGCCGCGCTGGCCGCTGCCT
ACGGACCCGGCGGCTTCGGGGGCCCTCTGTACCCCTTCCCGCGGACGGTGAACGACTACACGCACGCCCT
GCTCCGCCACGACCCCCTGGGCAAACCTCTACTCTGGAGCCCCTTCTTGCAGAGGCCTCTGCATAAAAGG
AAAGGCGGCCAGGTGAGATTCTCCAACGACCAGACCATCGAGCTGGAGAAGAAATTCGAGACGCAGAAAT
ATCTCTCTCCGCCCGAGAGGAAGCGTCTGGCCAAGATGCTGCAGCTCAGCGAGAGACAGGTCAAAACCTG
GTTTCAGAATCGACGCGCTAAATGGAGGAGACTAAAACAGGAGAACCCTCAAAGCAATAAAAAAGAAGAA
CTGGAAAGTTTGGACAGTTCCTGTGATCAGAGGCAAGATTTGCCCAGTGAACAGAATAAAGGTGCTTCTT
TGGATAGCTCTCAATGTTCGCCCTCCCCTGCCTCCCAGGAAGACCTTGAATCAGAGATTTCAGAGGATTC
TGATCAGGAAGTGGACATTGAGGGCGATAAAAGCTATTTTAATGCTGGATAGTAATGAACTAGTCCGTAA
CTTGAAAGTATTTCGATTTCTTGGCTTTATATATCTTGTGGAAAGGACGAAGGATCCTATTTCCAATCGT
GCCG
