>Addgene plasmid #142805 | TFORF1496 | depositor partial sequence | sequence record 280554 | Barcode
AGGATCCTATTTCCAATCGTGCCG
